>Addgene plasmid #53361 | ECE1-His-bio | depositor full sequence | sequence record 83086 | ECE1-His-bio sequence 8802 bps
GCCACCATGGAGTTTCAGACCCAGGTACTCATGTCCCTGCTGCTCTGCATGTCTGGTCTGAATTCCGGCC
ACCACCATCACCACCATAGCCCCGACAGGAACCTGCCTCCTCTGGCCCCTCTGGGCCCCAACAGCGGCAG
CCCAGACCTGCATCATATTCTGGATGCACAGAAAATGGTGTGGAATCATCGTGACAGAAACCTGCCTCCA
CTAGCACCTCTGTCGACCTCCATCACGGCCTATAAGAGTGAGGGGGAGTCAGCGGAGTTCTCCTTCCCAC
TCAACCTTGGAGAGGAAAGCCTGCAGGGAGAGTTGAGATGGAAGGCAGAGAAGGCTCCTTCTTCCCAGTC
CTGGATCACCTTCTCCCTAAAGAACCAAAAGGTGTCTGTGCAGAAGTCTACTAGCAACCCCAAGTTCCAG
CTGTCCGAAACGCTCCCACTCACCCTTCAGATACCCCAGGTCTCCCTTCAGTTTGCTGGTTCTGGCAACC
TGACCCTGACTCTGGACAGAGGGATACTGTATCAGGAAGTGAACCTGGTGGTGATGAAAGTGACTCAGCC
CGACAGCAACACTTTGACCTGTGAGGTGATGGGACCCACCTCACCCAAGATGAGACTGATCTTGAAGCAG
GAGAATCAGGAGGCCAGGGTCTCCAGGCAGGAGAAAGTGATTCAAGTGCAGGCCCCTGAAGCAGGGGTGT
GGCAATGTCTACTGAGTGAAGGTGAAGAGGTCAAGATGGACTCCAAGATCCAGGTTTTATCCAAAGGGTT
GAATTCGCGGCCGCCCGGAATCCAGTACCAGACCAGATCCCCCAGCGTGTGCCTGAGCGAGGCCTGTGTG
TCCGTGACCAGCAGCATCCTGAGCAGCATGGACCCCACCGTGGACCCCTGCCACGACTTCTTCAGCTACG
CCTGCGGCGGCTGGATCAAGGCCAACCCTGTGCCCGACGGCCACAGCAGATGGGGCACCTTCAGCAACCT
GTGGGAGCACAACCAGGCCATCATCAAACATCTGCTGGAAAACAGCACCGCCAGCGTGTCCGAGGCCGAG
AGAAAGGCCCAGGTGTACTACCGGGCCTGCATGAACGAGACACGGATCGAGGAACTGCGGGCCAAGCCCC
TGATGGAACTGATCGAGCGGCTGGGCGGCTGGAACATCACAGGCCCCTGGGCCAAGGACAACTTCCAGGA
CACCCTGCAGGTCGTGACCGCCCACTACCGGACCAGCCCATTCTTCAGCGTGTACGTGTCCGCCGACAGC
AAGAACAGCAACAGCAACGTGATCCAGGTGGACCAGAGCGGCCTGGGCCTGCCCAGCAGAGACTACTACC
TGAACAAGACCGAGAACGAGAAGGTGCTGACCGGCTACCTGAACTACATGGTGCAGCTGGGCAAGCTGCT
GGGCGGAGGCGACGAGGAAGCCATCAGACCCCAGATGCAGCAGATCCTGGACTTCGAGACAGCCCTGGCC
AACATCACCATCCCCCAGGAAAAGCGGCGGGACGAGGAACTGATCTACCACAAAGTGACAGCCGCCGAGC
TGCAGACCCTGGCCCCTGCTATCAACTGGCTGCCCTTCCTGAACACCATCTTCTACCCCGTGGAAATCAA
CGAGAGCGAGCCCATCGTGGTGTACGACAAAGAGTACCTGGAACAGATCAGCACCCTGATCAACACCACC
GACCGGTGCCTGCTGAACAACTACATGATCTGGAACCTCGTGCGCAAGACCTCCAGCTTTCTGGACCAGC
GGTTTCAGGACGCCGACGAGAAGTTCATGGAAGTGATGTACGGCACCAAGAAAACCTGCCTGCCCCGGTG
GAAGTTCTGCGTGTCCGACACCGAGAACAACCTGGGCTTCGCCCTGGGCCCCATGTTCGTGAAGGCCACC
TTCGCCGAGGACAGCAAGTCTATCGCCACCGAGATCATCCTCGAGATCAAGAAGGCCTTCGAGGAAAGCC
TGAGCACCCTGAAGTGGATGGACGAGGAAACCAGAAAGAGCGCCAAAGAGAAGGCCGACGCCATCTACAA
CATGATCGGCTACCCCAACTTCATCATGGACCCTAAAGAACTGGACAAGGTGTTCAACGACTACACCGCC
GTGCCCGACCTGTACTTCGAGAACGCCATGCGGTTCTTCAACTTCTCCTGGCGCGTGACCGCCGACCAGC
TGAGGAAGGCCCCCAACAGGGACCAGTGGTCCATGACCCCCCCCATGGTCAACGCCTACTACAGCCCCAC
CAAGAACGAGATCGTGTTCCCTGCCGGCATCCTGCAGGCCCCATTCTACACCAGAAGCAGCCCCAAGGCC
CTGAACTTCGGCGGCATCGGCGTGGTCGTGGGCCACGAACTGACCCACGCCTTCGACGACCAGGGCAGAG
AGTACGACAAGGACGGCAACCTGCGGCCCTGGTGGAAGAACAGCAGCGTGGAAGCCTTCAAGCGGCAGAC
CGAGTGCATGGTGGAACAGTACAGCAACTACAGCGTGAACGGCGAGCCCGTGAACGGCAGACACACCCTG
GGCGAGAATATCGCCGACAATGGCGGACTGAAGGCCGCCTACAGAGCCTACCAGAACTGGGTCAAGAAGA
ACGGCGCCGAGCACAGCCTGCCCACCCTGGGCCTGACCAACAACCAGCTGTTCTTCCTGGGATTCGCACA
GGTCTGGTGCAGCGTGCGGACCCCTGAGTCTAGCCACGAGGGCCTGATCACCGACCCCCACAGCCCCAGC
CGGTTCAGAGTGATCGGCAGCCTGAGCAACTCCAAAGAGTTCAGCGAGCACTTCCGGTGCCCCCCTGGCA
GCCCCATGAACCCTCCCCACAAGTGCGAAGTGTGGTGAGGCGCGCCTGAATTCTTCTAGACACGTGATTA
ATTAAGGATCCCCCGACCTCGACCTCTGGCTAATAAAGGAAATTTATTTTCATTGCAATAGTGTGTTGGA
ATTTTTTGTGTCTCTCACTCGGAAGGACATATGGGAGGGCAAATCATTTGGTCGAGATCCCTCGGAGATC
TCTAGCTAGAGGATCGATCCCCGCCCCGGACGAACTAAACCTGACTACGACATCTCTGCCCCTTCTTCGC
GGGGCAGTGCATGTAATCCCTTCAGTTGGTTGGTACAACTTGCCAACTGGGCCCTGTTCCACATGTGACA
CGGGGGGGGACCAAACACAAAGGGGTTCTCTGACTGTAGTTGACATCCTTATAAATGGATGTGCACATTT
GCCAACACTGAGTGGCTTTCATCCTGGAGCAGACTTTGCAGTCTGTGGACTGCAACACAACATTGCCTTT
ATGTGTAACTCTTGGCTGAAGCTCTTACACCAATGCTGGGGGACATGTACCTCCCAGGGGCCCAGGAAGA
CTACGGGAGGCTACACCAACGTCAATCAGAGGGGCCTGTGTAGCTACCGATAAGCGGACCCTCAAGAGGG
CATTAGCAATAGTGTTTATAAGGCCCCCTTGTTAACCCTAAACGGGTAGCATATGCTTCCCGGGTAGTAG
TATATACTATCCAGACTAACCCTAATTCAATAGCATATGTTACCCAACGGGAAGCATATGCTATCGAATT
AGGGTTAGTAAAAGGGTCCTAAGGAACAGCGATATCTCCCACCCCATGAGCTGTCACGGTTTTATTTACA
TGGGGTCAGGATTCCACGAGGGTAGTGAACCATTTTAGTCACAAGGGCAGTGGCTGAAGATCAAGGAGCG
GGCAGTGAACTCTCCTGAATCTTCGCCTGCTTCTTCATTCTCCTTCGTTTAGCTAATAGAATAACTGCTG
AGTTGTGAACAGTAAGGTGTATGTGAGGTGCTCGAAAACAAGGTTTCAGGTGACGCCCCCAGAATAAAAT
TTGGACGGGGGGTTCAGTGGTGGCATTGTGCTATGACACCAATATAACCCTCACAAACCCCTTGGGCAAT
AAATACTAGTGTAGGAATGAAACATTCTGAATATCTTTAACAATAGAAATCCATGGGGTGGGGACAAGCC
GTAAAGACTGGATGTCCATCTCACACGAATTTATGGCTATGGGCAACACATAATCCTAGTGCAATATGAT
ACTGGGGTTATTAAGATGTGTCCCAGGCAGGGACCAAGACAGGTGAACCATGTTGTTACACTCTATTTGT
AACAAGGGGAAAGAGAGTGGACGCCGACAGCAGCGGACTCCACTGGTTGTCTCTAACACCCCCGAAAATT
AAACGGGGCTCCACGCCAATGGGGCCCATAAACAAAGACAAGTGGCCACTCTTTTTTTTGAAATTGTGGA
GTGGGGGCACGCGTCAGCCCCCACACGCCGCCCTGCGGTTTTGGACTGTAAAATAAGGGTGTAATAACTT
GGCTGATTGTAACCCCGCTAACCACTGCGGTCAAACCACTTGCCCACAAAACCACTAATGGCACCCCGGG
GAATACCTGCATAAGTAGGTGGGCGGGCCAAGATAGGGGCGCGATTGCTGCGATCTGGAGGACAAATTAC
ACACACTTGCGCCTGAGCGCCAAGCACAGGGTTGTTGGTCCTCATATTCACGAGGTCGCTGAGAGCACGG
TGGGCTAATGTTGCCATGGGTAGCATATACTACCCAAATATCTGGATAGCATATGCTATCCTAATCTATA
TCTGGGTAGCATAGGCTATCCTAATCTATATCTGGGTAGCATATGCTATCCTAATCTATATCTGGGTAGT
ATATGCTATCCTAATTTATATCTGGGTAGCATAGGCTATCCTAATCTATATCTGGGTAGCATATGCTATC
CTAATCTATATCTGGGTAGTATATGCTATCCTAATCTGTATCCGGGTAGCATATGCTATCCTAATAGAGA
TTAGGGTAGTATATGCTATCCTAATTTATATCTGGGTAGCATATACTACCCAAATATCTGGATAGCATAT
GCTATCCTAATCTATATCTGGGTAGCATATGCTATCCTAATCTATATCTGGGTAGCATAGGCTATCCTAA
TCTATATCTGGGTAGCATATGCTATCCTAATCTATATCTGGGTAGTATATGCTATCCTAATTTATATCTG
GGTAGCATAGGCTATCCTAATCTATATCTGGGTAGCATATGCTATCCTAATCTATATCTGGGTAGTATAT
GCTATCCTAATCTGTATCCGGGTAGCATATGCTATCCTCATGATAAGCTGTCAAACATGAGAATTTTCTT
GAAGACGAAAGGGCCTCGTGATACGCCTATTTTTATAGGTTAATGTCATGATAATAATGGTTTCTTAGAC
GTCAGGTGGCACTTTTCGGGGAAATGTGCGCGGAACCCCTATTTGTTTATTTTTCTAAATACATTCAAAT
ATGTATCCGCTCATGAGACAATAACCCTGATAAATGCTTCAATAATATTGAAAAAGGAAGAGTATGAGTA
TTCAACATTTCCGTGTCGCCCTTATTCCCTTTTTTGCGGCATTTTGCCTTCCTGTTTTTGCTCACCCAGA
AACGCTGGTGAAAGTAAAAGATGCTGAAGATCAGTTGGGTGCACGAGTGGGTTACATCGAACTGGATCTC
AACAGCGGTAAGATCCTTGAGAGTTTTCGCCCCGAAGAACGTTTTCCAATGATGAGCACTTTTAAAGTTC
TGCTATGTGGCGCGGTATTATCCCGTGTTGACGCCGGGCAAGAGCAACTCGGTCGCCGCATACACTATTC
TCAGAATGACTTGGTTGAGTACTCACCAGTCACAGAAAAGCATCTTACGGATGGCATGACAGTAAGAGAA
TTATGCAGTGCTGCCATAACCATGAGTGATAACACTGCGGCCAACTTACTTCTGACAACGATCGGAGGAC
CGAAGGAGCTAACCGCTTTTTTGCACAACATGGGGGATCATGTAACTCGCCTTGATCGTTGGGAACCGGA
GCTGAATGAAGCCATACCAAACGACGAGCGTGACACCACGATGCCTGCAGCAATGGCAACAACGTTGCGC
AAACTATTAACTGGCGAACTACTTACTCTAGCTTCCCGGCAACAATTAATAGACTGGATGGAGGCGGATA
AAGTTGCAGGACCACTTCTGCGCTCGGCCCTTCCGGCTGGCTGGTTTATTGCTGATAAATCTGGAGCCGG
TGAGCGTGGGTCTCGCGGTATCATTGCAGCACTGGGGCCAGATGGTAAGCCCTCCCGTATCGTAGTTATC
TACACGACGGGGAGTCAGGCAACTATGGATGAACGAAATAGACAGATCGCTGAGATAGGTGCCTCACTGA
TTAAGCATTGGTAACTGTCAGACCAAGTTTACTCATATATACTTTAGATTGATTTAAAACTTCATTTTTA
ATTTAAAAGGATCTAGGTGAAGATCCTTTTTGATAATCTCATGACCAAAATCCCTTAACGTGAGTTTTCG
TTCCACTGAGCGTCAGACCCCGTAGAAAAGATCAAAGGATCTTCTTGAGATCCTTTTTTTCTGCGCGTAA
TCTGCTGCTTGCAAACAAAAAAACCACCGCTACCAGCGGTGGTTTGTTTGCCGGATCAAGAGCTACCAAC
TCTTTTTCCGAAGGTAACTGGCTTCAGCAGAGCGCAGATACCAAATACTGTTCTTCTAGTGTAGCCGTAG
TTAGGCCACCACTTCAAGAACTCTGTAGCACCGCCTACATACCTCGCTCTGCTAATCCTGTTACCAGTGG
CTGCTGCCAGTGGCGATAAGTCGTGTCTTACCGGGTTGGACTCAAGACGATAGTTACCGGATAAGGCGCA
GCGGTCGGGCTGAACGGGGGGTTCGTGCACACAGCCCAGCTTGGAGCGAACGACCTACACCGAACTGAGA
TACCTACAGCGTGAGCTATGAGAAAGCGCCACGCTTCCCGAAGGGAGAAAGGCGGACAGGTATCCGGTAA
GCGGCAGGGTCGGAACAGGAGAGCGCACGAGGGAGCTTCCAGGGGGAAACGCCTGGTATCTTTATAGTCC
TGTCGGGTTTCGCCACCTCTGACTTGAGCGTCGATTTTTGTGATGCTCGTCAGGGGGGCGGAGCCTATGG
AAAAACGCCAGCAACGCGGCCTTTTTACGGTTCCTGGCCTTTTGCTGGCCTTTTGCTCACATGTTCTTTC
CTGCGTTATCCCCTGATTCTGTGGATAACCGTATTACCGCCTTTGAGTGAGCTGATACCGCTCGCCGCAG
CCGAACGACCGAGCGCAGCGAGTCAGTGAGCGAGGAAGCGGAAGAGCGCCCAATACGCAAACCGCCTCTC
CCCGCGCGTTGGCCGATTCATTAATGCAGCTGGCACGACAGGTTTCCCGACTGGAAAGCGGGCAGTGAGC
GCAACGCAATTAATGTGAGTTAGCTCACTCATTAGGCACCCCAGGCTTTACACTTTATGCTTCCGGCTCG
TATGTTGTGTGGAATTGTGAGCGGATAACAATTTCACACAGGAAACAGCTATGACCATGATTACGCCAAG
CTCTAGCTAGAGGTCGACCAATTCTCATGTTTGACAGCTTATCATCGCAGATCCGGGCAACGTTGTTGCC
ATTGCTGCAGGCGCAGAACTGGTAGGTATGGAAGATCTATACATTGAATCAATATTGGCAATTAGCCATA
TTAGTCATTGGTTATATAGCATAAATCAATATTGGCTATTGGCCATTGCATACGTTGTATCTATATCATA
ATATGTACATTTATATTGGCTCATGTCCAATATGACCGCCATGTTGACATTGATTATTGACTAGTTATTA
ATAGTAATCAATTACGGGGTCATTAGTTCATAGCCCATATATGGAGTTCCGCGTTACATAACTTACGGTA
AATGGCCCGCCTGGCTGACCGCCCAACGACCCCCGCCCATTGACGTCAATAATGACGTATGTTCCCATAG
TAACGCCAATAGGGACTTTCCATTGACGTCAATGGGTGGAGTATTTACGGTAAACTGCCCACTTGGCAGT
ACATCAAGTGTATCATATGCCAAGTCCGCCCCCTATTGACGTCAATGACGGTAAATGGCCCGCCTGGCAT
TATGCCCAGTACATGACCTTACGGGACTTTCCTACTTGGCAGTACATCTACGTATTAGTCATCGCTATTA
CCATGGTGATGCGGTTTTGGCAGTACACCAATGGGCGTGGATAGCGGTTTGACTCACGGGGATTTCCAAG
TCTCCACCCCATTGACGTCAATGGGAGTTTGTTTTGGCACCAAAATCAACGGGACTTTCCAAAATGTCGT
AATAACCCCGCCCCGTTGACGCAAATGGGCGGTAGGCGTGTACGGTGGGAGGTCTATATAAGCAGAGCTC
GTTTAGTGAACCGTCAGATCCTCACTCTCTTCCGCATCGCTGTCTGCGAGGGCCAGCTGTTGGGCTCGCG
GTTGAGGACAAACTCTTCGCGGTCTTTCCAGTACTCTTGGATCGGAAACCCGTCGGCCTCCGAACGGTAC
TCCGCCACCGAGGGACCTGAGCGAGTCCGCATCGACCGGATCGGAAAACCTCTCGAGAAAGGCGTCTAAC
CAGTCACAGTCGCAAGGTAGGCTGAGCACCGTGGCGGGCGGCAGCGGGTGGCGGTCGGGGTTGTTTCTGG
CGGAGGTGCTGCTGATGATGTAATTAAAGTAGGCGGTCTTGAGACGGCGGATGGTCGAGGTGAGGTGTGG
CAGGCTTGAGATCCAGCTGTTGGGGTGAGTACTCCCTCTCAAAAGCGGGCATTACTTCTGCGCTAAGATT
GTCAGTTTCCAAAAACGAGGAGGATTTGATATTCACCTGGCCCGATCTGGCCATACACTTGAGTGACAAT
GACATCCACTTTGCCTTTCTCTCCACAGGTGTCCACTCCCAGGTCCAAGTTT
Features (pLannotate 1.2.2; 19 found; start..end, strand, type, name):
    223..774     +  CDS            Cd4 (fragment): CD4_RAT - Experimental evidence at protein level: Swiss-Prot protein existence level 1. Integral membrane glycoprotein that plays an essential role in the immune response and serves multiple functions in responses against both external and internal offenses. In T-cells, functions primarily as a coreceptor for MHC class II molecule:peptide complex. The antigens presented by class II peptides are derived from extracellular proteins while class I peptides are derived from cytosolic proteins. Interacts simultaneously with the T-cell receptor (TCR) and the MHC class II presented by antigen presenti
    787..2835    +  CDS            ECE1 (fragment): ECE1_HUMAN - Experimental evidence at protein level: Swiss-Prot protein existence level 1. Converts big endothelin-1 to endothelin-1. From Homo sapiens (Human).
   2902..2957    +  polyA_signal   β-globin poly(A) signal: rabbit β-globin polyadenylation signal (Gil and Proudfoot, 1987)
   3471..5152    -  rep_origin     oriP (fragment): Epstein-Barr virus oriP replication origin (Yates et al., 2000)
   5279..5383    +  promoter       AmpR promoter: bla
   5384..6244    +  CDS            AmpR: β-lactamase; bla; confers resistance to ampicillin, carbenicillin, and related antibiotics
   6415..7003    +  rep_origin     ori: high-copy-number ColE1/pMB1/pBR322/pUC origin of replication
   7186..7278    +  CDS            lacI (fragment): lac repressor; lacI; The lac repressor binds to the lac operator to inhibit transcription in E. coli. This inhibition can be relieved by adding lactose or isopropyl-β-D-thiogalactopyranoside (IPTG).
   7291..7312    +  protein_bind   CAP binding site: CAP binding activates transcription in the presence of cAMP. E. coli catabolite activator protein
   7327..7357    +  promoter       lac promoter: promoter for the E. coli lac operon
   7365..7381    +  protein_bind   lac operator: The lac repressor binds to the lac operator to inhibit transcription in E. coli. This inhibition can be relieved by adding lactose or isopropyl-β-D-thiogalactopyranoside (IPTG). lac repressor encoded by lacI
   7451..7467    +  promoter       tet promoter (fragment): E. coli promoter for tetracycline efflux protein gene
   7477..7502    -  CDS            bla(M) (fragment): β-lactamase lacking the signal sequence; bla(M); allows cytosolic expression of β-lactamase
   7676..8055    +  enhancer       CMV enhancer: human cytomegalovirus immediate early enhancer
   8057..8256    +  promoter       CMV promoter: human cytomegalovirus (CMV) immediate early promoter
   8324..8362    +  misc_feature   Ad SA (fragment): adenovirus major late transcript splice acceptor (Friedrich and Soriano, 1991)
   8395..8604    -  CDS            PTP (fragment): TERM_ADE02 - Experimental evidence at protein level: Swiss-Prot protein existence level 1. Protein covalently bound to the viral DNA that acts as a primer for viral genomic replication by DNA strand displacement. Assembles on the viral origin of replication in an initiation complex with viral polymerase, DBP, host NFIA and host POU2F1/OCT1. During initiation, the polymerase covalently couples the first dCTP with Ser- 580 of pTP. The terminal protein stimulates the template activity over 20 fold compared to protein-free templates. Neo-synthesized viral genomes are linked to two preterminal prot
   8635..8724    +  intron         chimeric intron (fragment): chimera between introns from adenovirus and immunoglobulin heavy chain genes
   8743..8789    +  CDS            IgH signal sequence (fragment): signal sequence from the mouse immunoglobulin heavy chain variable region
