[The description below was written by a language model from this plasmid's Addgene catalogue record and pLannotate feature annotations shown in this document.]
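Description:
ECE1-His-bio is a mammalian expression plasmid built on the pTT3 backbone for producing the human endothelin converting enzyme 1 (ECE1) ectodomain as a tagged recombinant protein. It is about 8.8 kb, is maintained in E. coli through a high-copy ColE1/pUC-type origin, and is selected with ampicillin via the β-lactamase gene. The backbone also carries an Epstein-Barr virus oriP fragment. This element supports episomal maintenance in cells that supply EBNA1, a feature generally exploited for high-yield transient expression.

Expression is driven by the CMV immediate early enhancer and promoter. Downstream of these lie adenovirus-derived leader and splice sequences and a chimeric intron fragment, which are typical pTT-series elements that enhance transcript processing and translation. The annotation shows a fragment of a mouse immunoglobulin heavy chain signal sequence just before the plasmid's numbering origin. Next come rat CD4 domains 3+4, then the ECE1 coding fragment of roughly 2 kb, and finally a rabbit β-globin polyadenylation signal.

The catalogue record places a His tag, a linker and an enzymatic biotinylation sequence N-terminal to the insert along with the CD4 tag. These short elements are not individually annotated in the feature table. The N-terminal tag arrangement is consistent with ECE1's ectodomain lying toward its C-terminus. The chemically synthesised insert sits between retained NotI and AscI sites.

The His tag allows affinity purification, the biotinylation sequence allows oriented capture on streptavidin, and the CD4 domains give a common antibody-detectable handle. The associated publication used this format in a human platelet receptor protein microarray to screen for extracellular receptor–ligand interactions.
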