Addgene plasmid #53361: ECE1-His-bio
Purpose: Expresses full-length Endothelin converting enzyme 1 ectodomain in mammalian cells. N-terminal His tag, biotinylation sequence and rat Cd4d3+4 tag.
Depositing lab: Gavin Wright. Depositing organization: Wellcome Sanger Institute. Publication: A human platelet receptor protein microarray identifies FcepsilonR1alpha as an activating PEAR1 ligand. Sun Y, Vandenbriele C, Kauskot A, Verhamme P, Hoylaerts MF, Wright GJ. Mol Cell Proteomics. 2015 Feb 23. pii: mcp.M114.046946. 10.1074/mcp.M114.046946 PubMed 25713122.
Backbone
  Vector backbone: pTT3
  Backbone manufacturer: Yves Durocher, NRC
  Backbone size w/o insert (bp): 6749
  Total vector size (bp): 8804
  Modifications to backbone: His tag, linker, enzymatic biotinylation sequence, and rat CD4 d3+4 (CD4d3+4-BioLHis).
  Vector type: Mammalian Expression
Growth in bacteria
  Bacterial resistance: Ampicillin, 100 μg/mL
  Growth temperature: 37°C
  Growth strain: Top10
  Copy number: High Copy
Gene/Insert
  Gene/Insert name: ECE1 (alt name: Endothelin converting enzyme 1)
  Species: H. sapiens (human)
  Insert size (bp): 2055
  Entrez Gene: ECE1 (a.k.a. ECE)
  Promoter: CMV
  Tag / fusion protein: His tag (N terminal on backbone); enzymatic biotinylation sequence (N terminal on backbone); rat CD4 d3+4 (N terminal on backbone)
  Cloning method: Restriction Enzyme; 5′ cloning site NotI (not destroyed); 3′ cloning site AscI (not destroyed)
  Sequencing primers: 5′ CMV-fwd
Resource information
  A portion of this plasmid was derived from a plasmid made by: Insert was chemically synthesised.
Terms and licenses: Academic/Nonprofit Terms; Industry Terms: Not Available to Industry
Depositor comments: Article ref 106
How to cite: ECE1-His-bio was a gift from Gavin Wright (Addgene plasmid # 53361 ; http://n2t.net/addgene:53361 ; RRID:Addgene_53361)
