>Addgene plasmid #53361 | ECE1-His-bio | addgene partial sequence | sequence record 94015 | pMT2-F 5'-TTGCCTTTCTCTCCACAGGT-3'
CAGACCCAGGTACTCATGTCCCTGCTGCTCTGCATGTCTGGTCTGAATTCCGGCCACCACCATCACCACC
ATAGCCCCGACAGGAACCTGCCTCCTCTGGCCCCTCTGGGCCCCAACAGCGGCAGCCCAGACCTGCATCA
TATTCTGGATGCACAGAAAATGGTGTGGAATCATCGTGACAGAAACCTGCCTCCACTAGCACCTCTGTCG
ACCTCCATCACGGCCTATAAGAGTGAGGGGGAGTCAGCGGAGTTCTCCTTCCCACTCAACCTTGGAGAGG
AAAGCCTGCAGGGAGAGTTGAGATGGAAGGCAGAGAAGGCTCCTTCTTCCCAGTCCTGGATCACCTTCTC
CCTAAAGAACCAAAAGGTGTCTGTGCAGAAGTCTACTAGCAACCCCAAGTTCCAGCTGTCCGAAACGCTC
CCACTCACCCTTCAGATACCCCAGGTCTCCCTTCAGTTTGCTGGTTCTGGCAACCTGACCCTGACTCTGG
ACAGAGGGATACTGTATCAGGAAGTGAACCTGGTGGTGATGAAAGTGACTCAGCCCGACAGCAACACTTT
GACCTGTGAGGTGATGGGACCCACCTCACCCAAGATGAGACTGATCTTGAAGCAGGAGAATCAGGAGGCC
AGGGTCTCCAGGCAGGAGAAAGTGATTCAAGTGCAGGCCCCTGAAGCAGGGGTGTGGCAATGTCTACTGA
GTGAAGGTGAAGAGGTCAAGATGGACTCCAAGATCCAGGTTTTATCCAAAGGGTTGAATTCGCGGCCGCC
CGGAATCCAGTACCAGACCAGATCCC
