>Addgene plasmid #53361 | ECE1-His-bio | addgene partial sequence | sequence record 94150 | rb_glob_PA_term-R 5'-CCCATATGTCCTTCCGAGTG-3'
AATAAATTTCCTTTATTAGCCAGAGGTCGAGGTCGGGGGATCCTTAATTAATCACGTGTCTAGAAGAATT
CAGGCGCGCCTCACCACACTTCGCACTTGTGGGGAGGGTTCATGGGGCTGCCAGGGGGGCACCGGAAGTG
CTCGCTGAACTCTTTGGAGTTGCTCAGGCTGCCGATCACTCTGAACCGGCTGGGGCTGTGGGGGTCGGTG
ATCAGGCCCTCGTGGCTAGACTCAGGGGTCCGCACGCTGCACCAGACCTGTGCGAATCCCAGGAAGAACA
GCTGGTTGTTGGTCAGGCCCAGGGTGGGCAGGCTGTGCTCGGCGCCGTTCTTCTTGACCCAGTTCTGGTA
GGCTCTGTAGGCGGCCTTCAGTCCGCCATTGTCGGCGATATTCTCGCCCAGGGTGTGTCTGCCGTTCACG
GGCTCGCCGTTCACGCTGTAGTTGCTGTACTGTTCCACCATGCACTCGGTCTGCCGCTTGAAGGCTTCCA
CGCTGCTGTTCTTCCACCAGGGCCGCAGGTTGCCGTCCTTGTCGTACTCTCTGCCCTGGTCGTCGAAGGC
GTGGGTCAGTTCGTGGCCCACGACCACGCCGATGCCGCCGAAGTTCAGGGCCTTGGGGCTGCTTCTGGTG
TAGAATGGGGCCTGCAGGATGCCGGCAGGGAACACGATCTCGTTCTTGGTGGGGCTGTAGTAGGCGTTGA
CCATGGGGGGGGTCATGGACCACTGGTCCCTGTTGGGGGCCTTCCTCAGCTGGTCGGCGGTCACGCGCCA
GGAGAAGTTGAAGAACCGCATGGCGTTCTCGAAGTACAGGTCGGGCACGGCGGTGTAGTCGTTGAACACC
TTGTCCAGTTCTTTA
